>Addgene plasmid #219172 | SFFV-GTF3A-Brd 229 | addgene full sequence | sequence record 448956 | Addgene NGS Result
ATTTATGCAGAGGCCGAGGCCGCCTCGGCCTCTGAGCTATTCCAGAAGTAGTGAGGAGGCTTTTTTGGAG
GCCTAGGGACGTACCCAATTCGCCCTATAGTGAGTCGTATTACGCGCGCTCACTGGCCGTCGTTTTACAA
CGTCGTGACTGGGAAAACCCTGGCGTTACCCAACTTAATCGCCTTGCAGCACATCCCCCTTTCGCCAGCT
GGCGTAATAGCGAAGAGGCCCGCACCGATCGCCCTTCCCAACAGTTGCGCAGCCTGAATGGCGAATGGG
[124 nt withheld, positions 280-403]
C
[91 nt withheld, positions 405-495]
A
[49 nt withheld, positions 497-545]
CCTTTGACGTTGGAGTCCACGTTCTTT
[37 nt withheld, positions 573-609]
ACCCTATCTCGGTCTATTCTTTTGATTTATAAGGGATTTTGCCGATTTCGGCCTATTGGTTAAAAAATGA
GCTGATTTAACAAAAATTTAACGCGAATTTTAACAAAATATTAACGCTTACAATTTAGGTGGCACTTTTC
GGGGAAATGTGCGCGGAACCCCTATTTGTTTATTTTTCTAAATACATTCAAATATGTATCCGCTCATGAG
ACAATAACCCTGATAAATGCTTCAATAATATTGAAAAAGGAAGAGTATGAGTATTCAACATTTCCGTGTC
GCCCTTATTCCCTTTTTTGCGGCATTTTGCCTTCCTGTTTTTGCTCACCCAGAAACGCTGGTGAAAGTAA
AAGATGCTGAAGATCAGTTGGGTGCACGAGTGGGTTACATCGAACTGGATCTCAACAGCGGTAAGATCCT
TGAGAGTTTTCGCCCCGAAGAACGTTTTCCAATGATGAGCACTTTTAAAGTTCTGCTATGTGGCGCGGTA
TTATCCCGTATTGACGCCGGGCAAGAGCAACTCGGTCGCCGCATACACTATTCTCAGAATGACTTGGTTG
AGTACTCACCAGTCACAGAAAAGCATCTTACGGATGGCATGACAGTAAGAGAATTATGCAGTGCTGCCAT
AACCATGAGTGATAACACTGCGGCCAACTTACTTCTGACAACGATCGGAGGACCGAAGGAGCTAACCGCT
TTTTTGCACAACATGGGGGATCATGTAACTCGCCTTGATCGTTGGGAACCGGAGCTGAATGAAGCCATAC
CAAACGACGAGCGTGACACCACGATGCCTGTAGCAATGGCAACAACGTTGCGCAAACTATTAACTGGCGA
ACTACTTACTCTAGCTTCCCGGCAACAATTAATAGACTGGATGGAGGCGGATAAAGTTGCAGGACCACTT
CTGCGCTCGGCCCTTCCGGCTGGCTGGTTTATTGCTGATAAATCTGGAGCCGGTGAGCGTGGGTCTCGCG
GTATCATTGCAGCACTGGGGCCAGATGGTAAGCCCTCCCGTATCGTAGTTATCTACACGACGGGGAGTCA
GGCAACTATGGATGAACGAAATAGACAGATCGCTGAGATAGGTGCCTCACTGATTAAGCATTGGTAACTG
TCAGACCAAGTTTACTCATATATACTTTAGATTGATTTAAAACTTCATTTTTAATTTAAAAGGATCTAGG
TGAAGATCCTTTTTGATAATCTCATGACCAAAATCCCTTAACGTGAGTTTTCGTTCCACTGAGCGTCAGA
CCCCGTAGAAAAGATCAAAGGATCTTCTTGAGATCCTTTTTTTCTGCGCGTAATCTGCTGCTTGCAAACA
AAAAAACCACCGCTACCAGCGGTGGTTTGTTTGCCGGATCAAGAGCTACCAACTCTTTTTCCGAAGGTAA
CTGGCTTCAGCAGAGCGCAGATACCAAATACTGTTCTTCTAGTGTAGCCGTAGTTAGGCCACCACTTCAA
GAACTCTGTAGCACCGCCTACATACCTCGCTCTGCTAATCCTGTTACCAGTGGCTGCTGCCAGTGGCGAT
AAGTCGTGTCTTACCGGGTTGGACTCAAGACGATAGTTACCGGATAAGGCGCAGCGGTCGGGCTGAACGG
GGGGTTCGTGCACACAGCCCAGCTTGGAGCGAACGACCTACACCGAACTGAGATACCTACAGCGTGAGCT
ATGAGAAAGCGCCACGCTTCCCGAAGGGAGAAAGGCGGACAGGTATCCGGTAAGCGGCAGGGTCGGAACA
GGAGAGCGCACGAGGGAGCTTCCAGGGGGAAACGCCTGGTATCTTTATAGTCCTGTCGGGTTTCGCCACC
TCTGACTTGAGCGTCGATTTTTGTGATGCTCGTCAGGGGGGCGGAGCCTATGGAAAAACGCCAGCAACGC
GGCCTTTTTACGGTTCCTGGCCTTTTGCTGGCCTTTTGCTCACATGTTCTTTCCTGCGTTATCCCCTGAT
TCTGTGGATAACCGTATTACCGCCTTTGAGTGAGCTGATACCGCTCGCCGCAGCCGAACGACCGAGCGCA
GCGAGTCAGTGAGCGAGGAAGCGGAAGAGCGCCCAATACGCAAACCGCCTCTCCCCGCGCGTTGGCCGAT
TCATTAATGCAGCTGGCACGACAGGTTTCCCGACTGGAAAGCGGGCAGTGAGCGCAACGCAATTAATGTG
AGTTAGCTCACTCATTAGGCACCCCAGGCTTTACACTTTATGCTTCCGGCTCGTATGTTGTGTGGAATTG
TGAGCGGATAACAATTTCACACAGGAAACAGCTATGACCATGATTACGCCAAGCGCGCAATTAACCCTCA
CTAAAGGGAACAAAAGCTGGAGCTGCAAGCTTAATGTAGTCTTATGCAATACTCTTGTAGTCTTGCAACA
TGGTAACGATGAGTTAGCAACATGCCTTACAAGGAGAGAAAAAGCACCGTGCATGCCGATTGGTGGAAGT
AAGGTGGTACGATCGTGCCTTATTAGGAAGGCAACAGACGGGTCTGACATGGATTGGACGAACCACTGAA
TTGCCGCATTGCAGAGATATTGTATTTAAGTGCCTAGCTCGATACATAAACGGGTCTCTCTGGTTAGACC
AGATCTGAGCCTGGGAGCTCTCTGGCTAACTAGGGAACCCACTGCTTAAGCCTCAATAAAGCTTGCCTTG
AGTGCTTCAAGTAGTGTGTGCCCGTCTGTTGTGTGACTCTGGTAACTAGAGATCCCTCAGACCCTTTTAG
TCAGTGTGGAAAATCTCTAGCAGTGGCGCCCGAACAGGGACTTGAAAGCGAAAGGGAAACCAGAGGAGCT
CTCTCGACGCAGGACTCGGCTTGCTGAAGCGCGCACGGCAAGAGGCGAGGGGCGGCGACTGGTGAGTACG
CCAAAAATTTTGACTAGCGGAGGCTAGAAGGAGAGAGATGGGTGCGAGAGCGTCAGTATTAAGCGGGGGA
GAATTAGATCGCGATGGGAAAAAATTCGGTTAAGGCCAGGGGGAAAGAAAAAATATAAATTAAAACATAT
AGTATGGGCAAGCAGGGAGCTAGAACGATTCGCAGTTAATCCTGGCCTGTTAGAAACATCAGAAGGCTGT
AGACAAATACTGGGACAGCTACAACCATCCCTTCAGACAGGATCAGAAGAACTTAGATCATTATATAATA
CAGTAGCAACCCTCTATTGTGTGCATCAAAGGATAGAGATAAAAGACACCAAGGAAGCTTTAGACAAGAT
AGAGGAAGAGCAAAACAAAAGTAAGACCACCGCACAGCAAGCGGCCGCTGATCTTCAGACCTGGAGGAGG
AGATATGAGGGACAATTGGAGAAGTGAATTATATAAATATAAAGTAGTAAAAATTGAACCATTAGGAGTA
GCACCCACCAAGGCAAAGAGAAGAGTGGTGCAGAGAGAAAAAAGAGCAGTGGGAATAGGAGCTTTGTTCC
TTGGGTTCTTGGGAGCAGCAGGAAGCACTATGGGCGCAGCGTCAATGACGCTGACGGTACAGGCCAGACA
ATTATTGTCTGGTATAGTGCAGCAGCAGAACAATTTGCTGAGGGCTATTGAGGCGCAACAGCATCTGTTG
CAACTCACAGTCTGGGGCATCAAGCAGCTCCAGGCAAGAATCCTGGCTGTGGAAAGATACCTAAAGGATC
AACAGCTCCTGGGGATTTGGGGTTGCTCTGGAAAACTCATTTGCACCACTGCTGTGCCTTGGAATGCTAG
TTGGAGTAATAAATCTCTGGAACAGATTTGGAATCACACGACCTGGATGGAGTGGGACAGAGAAATTAAC
AATTACACAAGCTTAATACACTCCTTAATTGAAGAATCGCAAAACCAGCAAGAAAAGAATGAACAAGAAT
TATTGGAATTAGATAAATGGGCAAGTTTGTGGAATTGGTTTAACATAACAAATTGGCTGTGGTATATAAA
ATTATTCATAATGATAGTAGGAGGCTTGGTAGGTTTAAGAATAGTTTTTGCTGTACTTTCTATAGTGAAT
AGAGTTAGGCAGGGATATTCACCATTATCGTTTCAGACCCACCTCCCAACCCCGAGGGGACCCGACAGGC
CCGAAGGAATAGAAGAAGAAGGTGGAGAGAGAGACAGAGACAGATCCATTCGATTAGTGAACGGATCTCG
ACGGTATCGGTTAACTTTTAAAAGAAAAGGGGGGATTGGGGGGTACAGTGCAGGGGAAAGAATAGTAGAC
ATAATAGCAACAGACATACAAACTAAAGAATTACAAAAACAAATTACAAAAATTCAAAATTTTATCGATC
ACGAGACTAGCCTCGAGCTGGCTGCAGTAACGCCATTTTGCAAGGCATGGAAAAATACCAAACCAAGAAT
AGAGAAGTTCAGATCAAGGGCGGGTACATGAAAATAGCTAACGTTGGGCCAAACAGGATATCTGCGGTGA
GCAGTTTCGGCCCCGGCCCGGGGCCAAGAACAGATGGTCACCGCAGTTTCGGCCCCGGCCCGAGGCCAAG
AACAGATGGTCCCCAGATATGGCCCAACCCTCAGCAGTTTCTTAAGACCCATCAGATGTTTCCAGGCTCC
CCCAAGGACCTGAAATGACCCTGCGCCTTATTTGAATTAACCAATCAGCCTGCTTCTCGCTTCTGTTCGC
GCGCTTCTGCTTCCCGAGCTCTATAAAAGAGCTCACAACCCCTCACTCGGCGCGCCAGTCCTCCGACAGA
CTGAGTCGGCCGGTCGAATCAAGCTTATCGATACCGTCGACGGATCCGCTAGCCCGCGGTTCGAACTGGA
TCCGCCGGCCGTGGTCGCCGAGTCGGTGTCGTCCTTGACCATCGCCGACGCGTTCATTGCAGCCGGCGAG
AGCTCAGCTCCGACCCCGCCGCGCCCCGCGCTTCCCAGGAGGTTCATCTGCTCCTTCCCTGACTGCAGCG
CCAATTACAGCAAAGCCTGGAAGCTTGACGCGCACCTGTGCAAGCACACGGGGGAGAGACCATTTGTTTG
TGACTATGAAGGGTGTGGCAAGGCCTTCATCAGGGACTACCATCTGAGCCGCCACATTCTGACTCACACA
GGAGAAAAGCCGTTTGTTTGTGCAGCCAATGGCTGTGATCAAAAATTCAACACAAAATCAAACTTGAAGA
AACATTTTGAACGCAAACATGAAAATCAACAAAAACAATATATATGCAGTTTTGAAGACTGTAAGAAGAC
CTTTAAGAAACATCAGCAGCTGAAAATCCATCAGTGCCAGCATACCAATGAACCTCTATTCAAGTGTACC
CAGGAAGGATGTGGGAAACACTTTGCATCACCCAGCAAGCTGAAACGACATGCCAAGGCCCACGAGGGCT
ATGTATGTCAAAAAGGATGTTCCTTTGTGGCAAAAACATGGACGGAACTTCTGAAACATGTGAGAGAAAC
CCATAAAGAGGAAATACTATGTGAAGTATGCCGGAAAACATTTAAACGCAAAGATTACCTTAAGCAACAC
ATGAAAACTCATGCCCCAGAAAGGGATGTATGTCGCTGTCCAAGAGAAGGCTGTGGAAGAACCTATACAA
CTGTGTTTAATCTCCAAAGCCATATCCTCTCCTTCCATGAGGAAAGCCGCCCTTTTGTGTGTGAACATGC
TGGCTGTGGCAAAACATTTGCAATGAAACAAAGTCTCACTAGGCATGCTGTTGTACATGATCCTGACAAG
AAGAAAATGAAGCTCAAAGTCAAAAAATCTCGTGAAAAACGGAGTTTGGCCTCTCATCTCAGTGGATATA
TCCCTCCCAAAAGGAAACAAGGGCAAGGCTTATCTTTGTGTCAAAACGGAGAGTCACCCAACTGTGTGGA
AGACAAGATGCTCTCGACAGTTGCAGTACTTACCCTTGGCTAGACCGGTCGGATCCCCCGGGCTGCAGGA
ATTCGAGCATCTTACCGCCATTTATTCCCATATTTGTTCTGTTTTTCTTGATTTGGGTATACATTTAAAT
GTTAATAAAACAAAATGGTGGGGCAATCATTTACATTTTTAGGGATATGTAATTACTAGTTCAGGTGTAT
TGCCACAAGACAAACATGTTAAGAAACTTTCCCGTTATTTACGCTCTGTTCCTGTTAATCAACCTCTGGA
TTACAAAATTTGTGAAAGATTGACTGATATTCTTAACTATGTTGCTCCTTTTACGCTGTGTGGATATGCT
GCTTTAATGCCTCTGTATCATGCTATTGCTTCCCGTACGGCTTTCGTTTTCTCCTCCTTGTATAAATCCT
GGTTGCTGTCTCTTTATGAGGAGTTGTGGCCCGTTGTCCGTCAACGTGGCGTGGTGTGCTCTGTGTTTGC
TGACGCAACCCCCACTGGCTGGGGCATTGCCACCACCTGTCAACTCCTTTCTGGGACTTTCGCTTTCCCC
CTCCCGATCGCCACGGCAGAACTCATCGCCGCCTGCCTTGCCCGCTGCTGGACAGGGGCTAGGTTGCTGG
GCACTGATAATTCCGTGGTGTTGTCGGGGAAGCTGACGTCCTTTGCAATTCGATATCAAGCTGTACCTTC
TAGATGTACACGACGTGGAGCGCTTCTAGACCAATGACTTACAAGGCAGCTGTAGATCTTAGCCACTTTT
TAAAAGAAAAGGGGGGACTGGAAGGGCTAATTCACTCCCAACGAAGACAAGATCTGCTTTTTGCTTGTAC
TGGGTCTCTCTGGTTAGACCAGATCTGAGCCTGGGAGCTCTCTGGCTAACTAGGGAACCCACTGCTTAAG
CCTCAATAAAGCTTGCCTTGAGTGCTTCAAGTAGTGTGTGCCCGTCTGTTGTGTGACTCTGGTAACTAGA
GATCCCTCAGACCCTTTTAGTCAGTGTGGAAAATCTCTAGCAGTAGTAGTTCATGTCATCTTATTATTCA
GTATTTATAACTTGCAAAGAAATGAATATCAGAGAGTGAGAGGAACTTGTTTATTGCAGCTTATAATGGT
TACAAATAAAGCAATAGCATCACAAATTTCACAAATAAAGCATTTTTTTCACTGCATTCTAGTTGTGGTT
TGTCCAAACTCATCAATGTATCTTATCATGTCTGGCTCTAGCTATCCCGCCCCTAACTCCGCCCATCCCG
CCCCTAACTCCGCCCAGTTCCGCCCATTCTCCGCCCCATGGCTGACTAATTTTTTTT
Features (pLannotate 1.2.2; 29 found; start..end, strand, type, name):
     94..112     -  promoter       T7 promoter: promoter for bacteriophage T7 RNA polymerase
    120..275     +  CDS            lacZα (fragment): LacZα fragment of β-galactosidase; lacZ fragment
    280..708     +  rep_origin     f1 ori (sequence partly withheld): f1 bacteriophage origin of replication; arrow indicates direction of (+) strand synthesis
    761..865     +  promoter       AmpR promoter: bla
    866..1726    +  CDS            AmpR: β-lactamase; bla; confers resistance to ampicillin, carbenicillin, and related antibiotics
   1897..2485    +  rep_origin     ori: high-copy-number ColE1/pMB1/pBR322/pUC origin of replication
   2668..2760    +  CDS            lacI (fragment): lac repressor; lacI; The lac repressor binds to the lac operator to inhibit transcription in E. coli. This inhibition can be relieved by adding lactose or isopropyl-β-D-thiogalactopyranoside (IPTG).
   2773..2794    +  protein_bind   CAP binding site: CAP binding activates transcription in the presence of cAMP. E. coli catabolite activator protein
   2809..2839    +  promoter       lac promoter: promoter for the E. coli lac operon
   2847..2863    +  protein_bind   lac operator: The lac repressor binds to the lac operator to inhibit transcription in E. coli. This inhibition can be relieved by adding lactose or isopropyl-β-D-thiogalactopyranoside (IPTG). lac repressor encoded by lacI
   2908..2926    +  promoter       T3 promoter: promoter for bacteriophage T3 RNA polymerase
   2954..3180    +  promoter       RSV promoter: Rous sarcoma virus enhancer/promoter
   3181..3361    +  LTR            5' LTR (truncated): truncated 5' long terminal repeat (LTR) from HIV-1
   3408..3533    +  misc_feature   HIV-1 Ψ: packaging signal of human immunodeficiency virus type 1
   3517..3880    +  CDS            HIV-1 gag (fragment): gag protein from human immunodeficiency virus 1; gag
   4026..4259    +  misc_feature   RRE: The Rev response element (RRE) of HIV-1 allows for Rev-dependent mRNA export from the nucleus to the cytoplasm.
   4636..4736    +  CDS            Rev (fragment): human immunodeficiency virus 1 (HIV-1) Rev protein; rev; enhances nuclear export of unspliced and incompletely spliced viral mRNAs
   4755..4872    +  misc_feature   cPPT/CTS: central polypurine tract and central termination sequence of HIV-1
   4906..5307    +  promoter       SFFV promoter: spleen focus-forming virus long terminal repeat (LTR) promoter
   5317..5340    +  misc_feature   MCS (fragment): pBluescript multiple cloning site
   5365..6459    +  CDS            GTF3A: TF3A_HUMAN - Experimental evidence at protein level: Swiss-Prot protein existence level 1. Involved in ribosomal large subunit biogenesis. Binds the approximately 50 base pairs internal control region (ICR) of 5S ribosomal RNA genes. It is required for their RNA polymerase III- dependent transcription and may also maintain the transcription of other genes (PubMed:24120868). Also binds the transcribed 5S RNA's (By similarity). From Homo sapiens (Human).
   6470..6495    +  misc_feature   MCS (fragment): pBluescript multiple cloning site
   6495..6554    +  CDS            S (fragment): HBSAG_WHV6 - Experimental evidence at transcript level: Swiss-Prot protein existence level 2. The middle envelope protein plays an important role in the budding of the virion. It is involved in the induction of budding in a nucleocapsid independent way. In this process the majority of envelope proteins bud to form subviral lipoprotein particles of 22 nm of diameter that do not contain a nucleocapsid (By similarity). From Woodchuck hepatitis B virus (isolate w64/pWS23) (WHV).
   6686..7089    +  misc_feature   WPRE: woodchuck hepatitis virus posttranscriptional regulatory element
   7147..7206    +  CDS            nef (fragment): NEF_HV1Z2 - Experimental evidence at protein level: Swiss-Prot protein existence level 1. Extracellular Nef protein targets CD4(+) T-lymphocytes for apoptosis by interacting with CXCR4 surface receptors. From Human immunodeficiency virus type 1 group M subtype D (isolate Z2/CDC-Z34) (HIV-1).
   7208..7441    +  LTR            3' LTR (ΔU3): self-inactivating 3' long terminal repeat (LTR) from HIV-1
   7513..7634    +  polyA_signal   SV40 poly(A) signal: SV40 polyadenylation signal
   7653..7674    +  rep_origin     SV40 ori (fragment): SV40 origin of replication
   7674..73      +  rep_origin     SV40 ori (across the origin): SV40 origin of replication
