[The description below was written by a language model from this plasmid's Addgene catalogue record and pLannotate feature annotations shown in this document.]
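Description:
SFFV-GTF3A-Brd 229 is a lentiviral expression plasmid built on the SFFV-MCS backbone, carrying the human transcription factor GTF3A (also known as TFIIIA) together with a construct-specific DNA barcode. In bacteria it is maintained by a high-copy ColE1/pUC-type origin and selected through the β-lactamase (AmpR) gene. An f1 origin and remnants of a pBluescript-style cloning region (lacZα and lacI fragments, lac promoter/operator, T3 and T7 promoters) are also present. The record lists no mammalian selection marker or fluorescent reporter.

The viral portion has a third-generation, self-inactivating layout. An RSV promoter drives a truncated HIV-1 5' LTR, followed by the Ψ packaging signal with a gag fragment, the Rev response element for nuclear export of the genomic RNA, and the cPPT/CTS. The cassette ends in a ΔU3 3' LTR, with an SV40 poly(A) signal and SV40 origin sequence downstream. Because the ΔU3 deletion inactivates LTR promoter activity after integration, the payload depends on the internal spleen focus-forming virus (SFFV) promoter, a strong promoter often used in haematopoietic cells. This promoter drives the GTF3A coding sequence, which was cloned between restriction sites in the MCS. A WPRE downstream enhances transcript stability and expression.

According to the depositor, the barcode was inserted at an XbaI site after the WPRE, giving the order SFFV–TF–WPRE–barcode. The barcode is not annotated separately in the feature table. This position places it within the transcribed region, so it can serve to identify the delivered factor. The plasmid belongs to a barcoded transcription factor collection for combinatorial screening of factors in immune cell reprogramming.
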