Addgene plasmid #219172: SFFV-GTF3A-Brd 229
Purpose: Transcription factor GTF3A with a specific barcode assigned.
Depositing lab: Filipe Pereira. Depositing organization: Center for Neuroscience and Cell Biology, University of Coimbra. Publication: A combinatorial transcription factor screening platform for immune cell reprogramming. Kurochkin I, Altman AR, Caiado I, Pertiga-Cabral D, Halitzki E, Minaeva M, Zimmermannova O, Henriques-Oliveira L, Klein D, Nair M, Oliveira D, Cajal LR, Knittel R, Feick C, Ringner M, Martin M, Cirovic B, Pires CF, Rosa FF, Sitnicka E, Theis FJ, Pereira CF. Cell Syst. 2026 Jan 21;17(1):101457. doi: 10.1016/j.cels.2025.101457. Epub 2026 Jan 14. PubMed 41539305.
Backbone
  Vector backbone: SFFV-MCS
  Backbone size w/o insert (bp): 6638
  Vector type: Lentiviral
Growth in bacteria
  Bacterial resistance: Ampicillin, 100 μg/mL
  Growth temperature: 37°C
  Growth strain: NEB Stable
  Copy number: High Copy
Gene/Insert
  Gene/Insert name: GTF3A
  Species: H. sapiens (human)
  Insert size (bp): 1098
  Entrez Gene: GTF3A (a.k.a. AP2, TFIIIA)
  Promoter: The spleen focus-forming virus (SFFV) promoter
  Cloning method: Restriction Enzyme; 5′ cloning site Bsp119I (not destroyed); 3′ cloning site BstHI (not destroyed)
Terms and licenses: Academic/Nonprofit Terms; Industry Terms: Not Available to Industry
Depositor comments: Barcode sequence cloned into XbaI restriction site. Design of plasmid is as follows: SFFV-[TF sequence]-WPRE-[Barcode sequence].
How to cite: SFFV-GTF3A-Brd 229 was a gift from Filipe Pereira (Addgene plasmid # 219172 ; http://n2t.net/addgene:219172 ; RRID:Addgene_219172)
