>Addgene plasmid #219172 | SFFV-GTF3A-Brd 229 | depositor partial sequence | sequence record 427996 | TF ORF
CTGGATCCGCCGGCCGTGGTCGCCGAGTCGGTGTCGTCCTTGACCATCGCCGACGCGTTCATTGCAGCCG
GCGAGAGCTCAGCTCCGACCCCGCCGCGCCCCGCGCTTCCCAGGAGGTTCATCTGCTCCTTCCCTGACTG
CAGCGCCAATTACAGCAAAGCCTGGAAGCTTGACGCGCACCTGTGCAAGCACACGGGGGAGAGACCATTT
GTTTGTGACTATGAAGGGTGTGGCAAGGCCTTCATCAGGGACTACCATCTGAGCCGCCACATTCTGACTC
ACACAGGAGAAAAGCCGTTTGTTTGTGCAGCCAATGGCTGTGATCAAAAATTCAACACAAAATCAAACTT
GAAGAAACATTTTGAACGCAAACATGAAAATCAACAAAAACAATATATATGCAGTTTTGAAGACTGTAAG
AAGACCTTTAAGAAACATCAGCAGCTGAAAATCCATCAGTGCCAGCATACCAATGAACCTCTATTCAAGT
GTACCCAGGAAGGATGTGGGAAACACTTTGCATCACCCAGCAAGCTGAAACGACATGCCAAGGCCCACGA
GGGCTATGTATGTCAAAAAGGATGTTCCTTTGTGGCAAAAACATGGACGGAACTTCTGAAACATGTGAGA
GAAACCCATAAAGAGGAAATACTATGTGAAGTATGCCGGAAAACATTTAAACGCAAAGATTACCTTAAGC
AACACATGAAAACTCATGCCCCAGAAAGGGATGTATGTCGCTGTCCAAGAGAAGGCTGTGGAAGAACCTA
TACAACTGTGTTTAATCTCCAAAGCCATATCCTCTCCTTCCATGAGGAAAGCCGCCCTTTTGTGTGTGAA
CATGCTGGCTGTGGCAAAACATTTGCAATGAAACAAAGTCTCACTAGGCATGCTGTTGTACATGATCCTG
ACAAGAAGAAAATGAAGCTCAAAGTCAAAAAATCTCGTGAAAAACGGAGTTTGGCCTCTCATCTCAGTGG
ATATATCCCTCCCAAAAGGAAACAAGGGCAAGGCTTATCTTTGTGTCAAAACGGAGAGTCACCCAACTGT
GTGGAAGACAAGATGCTCTCGACAGTTGCAGTACTTACCCTTGGCTAG
