>Addgene plasmid #219172 | SFFV-GTF3A-Brd 229 | depositor partial sequence | sequence record 427997 | Barcode sequence
TGTACACGACGTGGAGCGCT
